Addgene plasmid #64863: PMKO-shNC
Purpose: Expresses a scrambled shRNA
Depositing lab: Lei Sun. Depositing organization: Duke-NUS Medical School. Publication: De Novo Reconstruction of Adipose Tissue Transcriptomes Reveals Long Non-coding RNA Regulators of Brown Adipocyte Development. Alvarez-Dominguez JR, Bai Z, Xu D, Yuan B, Lo KA, Yoon MJ, Lim YC, Knoll M, Slavov N, Chen S, Chen P, Lodish HF, Sun L. Cell Metab. 2015 May 5;21(5):764-76. doi: 10.1016/j.cmet.2015.04.003. Epub 2015 Apr 23. PubMed 25921091.
Backbone
  Vector backbone: pMKO.1 GFP
  Backbone size w/o insert (bp): 6700
  Total vector size (bp): 6700
  Vector type: Retroviral
Growth in bacteria
  Bacterial resistance: Ampicillin, 100 μg/mL
  Growth temperature: 37°C
  Growth strain: DH5alpha
  Copy number: High Copy
Gene/Insert
  Gene/Insert name: Scrambled shRNA
  gRNA/shRNA sequence: CAACAAGATGAAGAGCACCAA
  Promoter: u6
  Cloning method: Restriction Enzyme; 5′ cloning site AgeI (destroyed during cloning); 3′ cloning site EcoRI (not destroyed)
  Sequencing primers: 5′ pLXSN 5'
Terms and licenses: Academic/Nonprofit Terms; Industry Terms: Not Available to Industry
How to cite: PMKO-shNC was a gift from Lei Sun (Addgene plasmid # 64863 ; http://n2t.net/addgene:64863 ; RRID:Addgene_64863)
