[The description below was written by a language model from this plasmid's Addgene catalogue record.]
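Description:
PMKO-shNC is a retroviral shRNA expression plasmid built on the pMKO.1 GFP backbone, with a recorded total size of about 6.7 kb. It is propagated in E. coli as a high-copy plasmid under ampicillin selection. As a retroviral transfer vector, it is meant to be introduced into packaging cells so that the region between the viral long terminal repeats is packaged into particles. These particles can then stably integrate the cassette into dividing mammalian target cells. No feature table accompanies the record, so the LTRs, packaging signal, bacterial origin and other backbone elements are not individually documented. The backbone name implies a GFP marker for identifying transduced cells, but the promoter driving it and its exact arrangement are not stated.

The payload is a scrambled, non-targeting short hairpin RNA under a U6 promoter, an RNA polymerase III promoter commonly used to produce small, precisely defined hairpin transcripts that enter the RNA interference pathway. The hairpin oligonucleotide was inserted by restriction cloning between AgeI and EcoRI sites; the AgeI site was destroyed in the process, while the EcoRI site remains intact.

Because the hairpin is a scrambled sequence rather than one designed against a gene of interest, the construct serves as a negative control ("shNC") for knockdown experiments. It is used alongside gene-specific shRNAs in the same backbone to account for the effects of viral transduction, hairpin expression and engagement of the RNAi machinery. The associated publication concerns long non-coding RNA regulators of brown adipocyte development, which suggests it was the control for knockdowns in that setting.
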