>Addgene plasmid #64863 | PMKO-shNC | depositor partial sequence | sequence record 109823 | pLXSN 5'
GCCGCTATCTCTTTATCCAGCCCTCACTCCTTCTCTAGGCGCCGGAATTGAAGATCTGTCGACAAGGTCG
GGCAGGAAGAGGGCCTATTTCCCATGATTCCTTCATATTTGCATATACGATACAAGGCTGTTAGAGAGAT
AATTAGAATTAATTTGACTGCAAACACAAAGATATTAGTACAAAATACGTGACGTAGAAAGTAATAATTT
CTTGGGTAGTTTGCAGTTTTAAAATTATGTTTTAAAATGGACTATCATATGCTTACCGTAACTTGAAAGT
ATTTCGATTTCTTGGCTTTATATATCTTGTGGAAAGGACGAAACACCGGCAACAAGATGAAGAGCACCAA
CTCGAGTTGGTGCTCTTCATCTTGTTGTTTTTGAATTCGCCAGCACAGTGGTCGACCCTGTGGAATGTGT
GTCAGTTAGGGTGTGGAAAGTCCCCAGGCTCCCCAGCAGGCAGAAGTATGCAAAGCATGCATCTCAATTA
GTCAGCAACCAGGTGTGGAAAGTCCCCAGGCTCCCCAGCAGGCAGAAGTATGCAAAGCATGCATCTCAAT
TAGTCAGCAACCATAGTCCCGCCCCTAACTCCGCCCATCCCGCCCCTAACTCCGCCCAGTTCCGCCCATT
CTCCGCCCCATGGCTGACTAATTTTTTTTATTTATGCAGAGGCCGAGGCCGCCTCGGCCTCTGAGCTATT
CCAGAAGTAGTGAGGAGGCTTTTTTGGAGGCCTAGGCTTTTGCAAAAAGCTTATCGATACCGTCGACCTC
GAGACCATGGTGAGCAAGCAGATCCTGAAGAACACCGGCCTGCAGGAGATCATGAGCTTCAAGGTGAACC
TGGAGGGCGTGGTGAACAACCACGTGTTCACCATGGAGGGCTGCGGCAAGGGCAACATCCTGTTCGGCAA
CCAGCTGGTGCAGATCCGCGTGACCAAGGGCGCCCCCCTGCCCTTCGCCTTCGACATCCTGAGCCCCGCC
TTCCAGTACGGCAACCGCACCTTCACCAAGTACCCCGAGGACATCAGCGACTTCTTCATCCAAAGCTTCC
CCGCCGGCTTCGTGTACGAACGCACCCTG
