>Addgene plasmid #64863 | PMKO-shNC | addgene partial sequence | sequence record 112523 | pLXSN5 5'-CCCTTGAACCTCCTCGTTCGACC-3'
CCAGCCCTCACTCCTTCTCTAGGCGCCGGAATTGAAGATCTGTCGACAAGGTCGGGCAGGAAGAGGGCCT
ATTTCCCATGATTCCTTCATATTTGCATATACGATACAAGGCTGTTAGAGAGATAATTAGAATTAATTTG
ACTGCAAACACAAAGATATTAGTACAAAATACGTGACGTAGAAAGTAATAATTTCTTGGGTAGTTTGCAG
TTTTAAAATTATGTTTTAAAATGGACTATCATATGCTTACCGTAACTTGAAAGTATTTCGATTTCTTGGC
TTTATATATCTTGTGGAAAGGACGAAACACCGGCAACAAGATGAAGAGCACCAACTCGAGTTGGTGCTCT
TCATCTTGTTGTTTTTGAATTCGCCAGCACAGTGGTCGACCCTGTGGAATGTGTGTCAGTTAGGGTGTGG
AAAGTCCCCAGGCTCCCCAGCAGGCAGAAGTATGCAAAGCATGCATCTCAATTAGTCAGCAACCAGGTGT
GGAAAGTCCCCAGGCTCCCCAGCAGGCAGAAGTATGCAAAGCATGCATCTCAATTAGTCAGCAACCATAG
TCCCGCCCCTAACTCCGCCCATCCCGCCCCTAACTCCGCCCAGTTCCGCCCATTCTCCGCCCCATGGCTG
ACTAATTTTTTTTATTTATGCAGAGGCCGAGGCCGCCTCGGCCTCTGAGCTATTCCAGAAGTAGTGAGGA
GGCTTTTTTGGAGGCCTAGGCTTTTGCAAAAAGCTTATCGATACCGTCGACCTCGAGACCATGGTGAGCA
AGCAGATCCTGAAGAACACCGGCCTGCAGGAGATCATGAGCTTCAAGGTGAACCTGGAGGGCGTGGTGAA
CAACCACGTGTTCACCATGGAGGGCTGCGGCAAGGGCAACATCCTGTTCGGCAACCAGCTGGTGCAGATC
CGCGTGACCAAGGGCGCCCCCCTGCCCTTCGCCTTCGACATCCTGAGCCCCGCCTTCCAGTACGGCAACC
GCACCTTCACCAAGTCCGAG
